Addgene plasmid #124627: pET28B-PU.1-ETS-H3/S3
Purpose: Chimeric ETS domain: H3/S3 of Ets-1 in PU.1 scaffold
Depositing lab: Gregory Poon. Depositing organization: Georgia State University. Publication: Mapping interfacial hydration in ETS-family transcription factor complexes with DNA: a chimeric approach. Albrecht AV, Kim HM, Poon GMK. Nucleic Acids Res. 2018 Nov 16;46(20):10577-10588. doi: 10.1093/nar/gky894. PubMed 30295801.
Backbone
  Vector backbone: pET28b
  Backbone manufacturer: Novogen
  Backbone size w/o insert (bp): 5369
  Total vector size (bp): 5800
  Vector type: Bacterial Expression
Growth in bacteria
  Bacterial resistance: Kanamycin, 50 μg/mL
  Growth temperature: 37°C
  Growth strain: BL21(DE3)
  Copy number: Low Copy
Gene/Insert
  Gene/Insert name: PU.1 ETS domain (residues 167-272)
  Species: M. musculus (mouse)
  Insert size (bp): 330
  Mutation: Residues 237 to 241 replaced with corresponding sequence from murine Ets-1
  Entrez Gene: Spi1 (a.k.a. Dis-1, Dis1, PU.1, Sfpi-1, Sfpi1, Spi-1, Tcfpu1, Tfpu.1); Ets1 (a.k.a. D230050P06, Ets-1, Tpl1, p54, vs)
  Tag / fusion protein: 6xHis tag (C terminal on insert)
  Cloning method: Restriction Enzyme; 5′ cloning site NcoI (not destroyed); 3′ cloning site HindIII (not destroyed)
  Sequencing primers: 5′ T7 promoter; 3′ T7 terminator
Terms and licenses: Academic/Nonprofit Terms; Industry Terms: Not Available to Industry
How to cite: pET28B-PU.1-ETS-H3/S3 was a gift from Gregory Poon (Addgene plasmid # 124627 ; http://n2t.net/addgene:124627 ; RRID:Addgene_124627)
