[The description below was written by a language model from this plasmid's Addgene catalogue record and pLannotate feature annotations shown in this document.]
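Description:
pET28B-PU.1-ETS-H3/S3 is a bacterial expression plasmid built on the pET28b backbone for producing a chimeric ETS-family DNA-binding domain in E. coli. It is propagated through a pBR322-type ColE1 origin accompanied by rop and the bom region, consistent with the low copy number given in the catalogue entry, and is selected with kanamycin through the aminoglycoside phosphotransferase gene. An f1 origin is also present. The short tetracycline-resistance fragments, the partial AmpR promoter and the predicted E. coli ORF in the annotation are non-functional remnants of the backbone's pBR322 ancestry rather than working markers.

The insert, cloned between NcoI and HindIII, encodes the ETS domain of mouse PU.1 (Spi1, residues 167–272) in which residues 237 to 241 have been replaced by the corresponding sequence from mouse Ets-1, placing the Ets-1 H3/S3 element into a PU.1 scaffold. A C-terminal 6xHis tag allows metal-affinity purification; the annotation tool reports it as a fragment of a longer His tag. Expression is driven by a T7 promoter with an adjacent lac operator and the T7 gene 10 ribosome binding site, and ends at the T7 terminator. The plasmid-borne lacI gene supplies repressor, so transcription is held off until IPTG is added in a host supplying T7 RNA polymerase, such as the listed BL21(DE3).

The associated study used such chimeras to map interfacial hydration in ETS domain–DNA complexes, so the purified protein is suited to biophysical comparison of DNA recognition by PU.1 and Ets-1. The sequenced record is 5,610 nt, somewhat shorter than the approximate total size of 5,800 bp listed in the catalogue.
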