Features (pLannotate 1.2.2; 19 found; start..end, strand, type, name):
     26..73      -  terminator     T7 terminator: transcription terminator for bacteriophage T7 RNA polymerase
     81..130     -  CDS            SET1 (fragment): solubility-enhancement tag derived from T7 phage gene 10B
    140..157     -  CDS            9xHis (fragment): 9xHis affinity tag
    224..541     -  CDS            Spi1 (fragment): SPI1_MOUSE - Also known as Sfpi-1, Sfpi1. Experimental evidence at protein level: Swiss-Prot protein existence level 1. Binds to the PU-box, a purine-rich DNA sequence (5'-GAGGAA- 3') that can act as a lymphoid-specific enhancer. This protein is a transcriptional activator that may be specifically involved in the differentiation or activation of macrophages or B-cells. Also binds RNA and may modulate pre-mRNA splicing. From Mus musculus (Mouse).
    551..573     -  RBS            RBS: efficient ribosome binding site from bacteriophage T7 gene 10 (Olins and Rangwala, 1989)
    588..612     -  protein_bind   lac operator: The lac repressor binds to the lac operator to inhibit transcription in E. coli. This inhibition can be relieved by adding lactose or isopropyl-β-D-thiogalactopyranoside (IPTG). lac repressor encoded by lacI
    613..631     -  promoter       T7 promoter: promoter for bacteriophage T7 RNA polymerase
    653..932     +  CDS            TcR (fragment): tetracycline efflux protein; tet; confers resistance to tetracycline
    940..1017    +  promoter       lacI promoter: lacI
   1018..2100    +  CDS            lacI: lac repressor; lacI; The lac repressor binds to the lac operator to inhibit transcription in E. coli. This inhibition can be relieved by adding lactose or isopropyl-β-D-thiogalactopyranoside (IPTG).
   2113..2134    +  protein_bind   CAP binding site: CAP binding activates transcription in the presence of cAMP. E. coli catabolite activator protein
   2149..2440    +  CDS            TcR (fragment): tetracycline efflux protein; tet; confers resistance to tetracycline
   2512..2892    -  CDS            YPB1_ECOLX: Protein predicted: Swiss-Prot protein existence level 4. From Escherichia coli.
   2909..3100    +  CDS            rop: Rop protein, which maintains plasmids at low copy number; rop
   3202..3341    +  misc_feature   bom: basis of mobility region from pBR322
   3527..4115    -  rep_origin     ori: high-copy-number ColE1/pMB1/pBR322/pUC origin of replication
   4237..5052    +  CDS            KanR: aminoglycoside phosphotransferase; aph(3')-Ia; confers resistance to kanamycin in bacteria or G418 (Geneticin®) in eukaryotes
   5061..5118    -  promoter       AmpR promoter (fragment): bla
   5171..5599    -  rep_origin     f1 ori (sequence partly withheld): f1 bacteriophage origin of replication; arrow indicates direction of (+) strand synthesis
>Addgene plasmid #124627 | pET28B-PU.1-ETS-H3/S3 | addgene full sequence | sequence record 243107 | Addgene NGS Result
ATCCGGATATAGTTCCTCCTTTCAGCAAAAAACCCCTCAAGACCCGTTTAGAGGCCCCAAGGGGTTATGC
TAGTTATTGCTCAGCGGTGGCAGCAGCCAACTCAGCTTCCTTTCGGGCTTTGTTAGCAGCCGGATCTCAG
TGGTGGTGGTGGTGGTGCTCGAGTGCGGCCGCAAGCTTTTAATGGTGGTGGTGGTGATGAGAACGGCTAC
CGCGTGGAACAAGATGGGGTGGCAAACGACGCTCCGCAAGCCCGCCACGGCCCAGTACTTCTCCACTGAA
TTGATATGTCAACTTTTTTTTCACCTTTTTGACCTCATTTTTGTCGTAATAATTACGAAGAGCGCGGGCC
ATTTTTTGATACGTCATCTTCTTACGGTTACCCTTCTGGATGCCCCAGCGATGTGCCAGGGCTTCTTTGT
GCTTACTGCTAAATTGGAATGTACCCTTGTCCTTGTCAACCCACCAGATGCTGTCCTTCATGTCGCCGCT
ACGCAACAAGTCCAACAGAAATTGATAAAGGCGGATTTTTTTCTTTGACCCCATGGTATATCTCCTTCTT
AAAGTTAAACAAAATTATTTCTAGAGGGGAATTGTTATCCGCTCACAATTCCCCTATAGTGAGTCGTATT
AATTTCGCGGGATCGAGATCTCGATCCTCTACGCCGGACGCATCGTGGCCGGCATCACCGGCGCCACAGG
TGCGGTTGCTGGCGCCTATATCGCCGACATCACCGATGGGGAAGATCGGGCTCGCCACTTCGGGCTCATG
AGCGCTTGTTTCGGCGTGGGTATGGTGGCAGGCCCCGTGGCCGGGGGACTGTTGGGCGCCATCTCCTTGC
ATGCACCATTCCTTGCGGCGGCGGTGCTCAACGGCCTCAACCTACTACTGGGCTGCTTCCTAATGCAGGA
GTCGCATAAGGGAGAGCGTCGAGATCCCGGACACCATCGAATGGCGCAAAACCTTTCGCGGTATGGCATG
ATAGCGCCCGGAAGAGAGTCAATTCAGGGTGGTGAATGTGAAACCAGTAACGTTATACGATGTCGCAGAG
TATGCCGGTGTCTCTTATCAGACCGTTTCCCGCGTGGTGAACCAGGCCAGCCACGTTTCTGCGAAAACGC
GGGAAAAAGTGGAAGCGGCGATGGCGGAGCTGAATTACATTCCCAACCGCGTGGCACAACAACTGGCGGG
CAAACAGTCGTTGCTGATTGGCGTTGCCACCTCCAGTCTGGCCCTGCACGCGCCGTCGCAAATTGTCGCG
GCGATTAAATCTCGCGCCGATCAACTGGGTGCCAGCGTGGTGGTGTCGATGGTAGAACGAAGCGGCGTCG
AAGCCTGTAAAGCGGCGGTGCACAATCTTCTCGCGCAACGCGTCAGTGGGCTGATCATTAACTATCCGCT
GGATGACCAGGATGCCATTGCTGTGGAAGCTGCCTGCACTAATGTTCCGGCGTTATTTCTTGATGTCTCT
GACCAGACACCCATCAACAGTATTATTTTCTCCCATGAAGACGGTACGCGACTGGGCGTGGAGCATCTGG
TCGCATTGGGTCACCAGCAAATCGCGCTGTTAGCGGGCCCATTAAGTTCTGTCTCGGCGCGTCTGCGTCT
GGCTGGCTGGCATAAATATCTCACTCGCAATCAAATTCAGCCGATAGCGGAACGGGAAGGCGACTGGAGT
GCCATGTCCGGTTTTCAACAAACCATGCAAATGCTGAATGAGGGCATCGTTCCCACTGCGATGCTGGTTG
CCAACGATCAGATGGCGCTGGGCGCAATGCGCGCCATTACCGAGTCCGGGCTGCGCGTTGGTGCGGATAT
CTCGGTAGTGGGATACGACGATACCGAAGACAGCTCATGTTATATCCCGCCGTTAACCACCATCAAACAG
GATTTTCGCCTGCTGGGGCAAACCAGCGTGGACCGCTTGCTGCAACTCTCTCAGGGCCAGGCGGTGAAGG
GCAATCAGCTGTTGCCCGTCTCACTGGTGAAAAGAAAAACCACCCTGGCGCCCAATACGCAAACCGCCTC
TCCCCGCGCGTTGGCCGATTCATTAATGCAGCTGGCACGACAGGTTTCCCGACTGGAAAGCGGGCAGTGA
GCGCAACGCAATTAATGTAAGTTAGCTCACTCATTAGGCACCGGGATCTCGACCGATGCCCTTGAGAGCC
TTCAACCCAGTCAGCTCCTTCCGGTGGGCGCGGGGCATGACTATCGTCGCCGCACTTATGACTGTCTTCT
TTATCATGCAACTCGTAGGACAGGTGCCGGCAGCGCTCTGGGTCATTTTCGGCGAGGACCGCTTTCGCTG
GAGCGCGACGATGATCGGCCTGTCGCTTGCGGTATTCGGAATCTTGCACGCCCTCGCTCAAGCCTTCGTC
ACTGGTCCCGCCACCAAACGTTTCGGCGAGAAGCAGGCCATTATCGCCGGCATGGCGGCCCCACGGGTGC
GCATGATCGTGCTCCTGTCGTTGAGGACCCGGCTAGGCTGGCGGGGTTGCCTTACTGGTTAGCAGAATGA
ATCACCGATACGCGAGCGAACGTGAAGCGACTGCTGCTGCAAAACGTCTGCGACCTGAGCAACAACATGA
ATGGTCTTCGGTTTCCGTGTTTCGTAAAGTCTGGAAACGCGGAAGTCAGCGCCCTGCACCATTATGTTCC
GGATCTGCATCGCAGGATGCTGCTGGCTACCCTGTGGAACACCTACATCTGTATTAACGAAGCGCTGGCA
TTGACCCTGAGTGATTTTTCTCTGGTCCCGCCGCATCCATACCGCCAGTTGTTTACCCTCACAACGTTCC
AGTAACCGGGCATGTTCATCATCAGTAACCCGTATCGTGAGCATCCTCTCTCGTTTCATCGGTATCATTA
CCCCCATGAACAGAAATCCCCCTTACACGGAGGCATCAGTGACCAAACAGGAAAAAACCGCCCTTAACAT
GGCCCGCTTTATCAGAAGCCAGACATTAACGCTTCTGGAGAAACTCAACGAGCTGGACGCGGATGAACAG
GCAGACATCTGTGAATCGCTTCACGACCACGCTGATGAGCTTTACCGCAGCTGCCTCGCGCGTTTCGGTG
ATGACGGTGAAAACCTCTGACACATGCAGCTCCCGGAGACGGTCACAGCTTGTCTGTAAGCGGATGCCGG
GAGCAGACAAGCCCGTCAGGGCGCGTCAGCGGGTGTTGGCGGGTGTCGGGGCGCAGCCATGACCCAGTCA
CGTAGCGATAGCGGAGTGTATACTGGCTTAACTATGCGGCATCAGAGCAGATTGTACTGAGAGTGCACCA
TTGCGGTGTGAAATACCGCACAGATGCGTAAGGAGAAAATACCGCATCAGGCGCTCTTCCGCTTCCTCGC
TCACTGACTCGCTGCGCTCGGTCGTTCGGCTGCGGCGAGCGGTATCAGCTCACTCAAAGGCGGTAATACG
GTTATCCACAGAATCAGGGGATAACGCAGGAAAGAACATGTGAGCAAAAGGCCAGCAAAAGGCCAGGAAC
CGTAAAAAGGCCGCGTTGCTGGCGTTTTTCCATAGGCTCCGCCCCCCTGACGAGCATCACAAAAATCGAC
GCTCAAGTCAGAGGTGGCGAAACCCGACAGGACTATAAAGATACCAGGCGTTTCCCCCTGGAAGCTCCCT
CGTGCGCTCTCCTGTTCCGACCCTGCCGCTTACCGGATACCTGTCCGCCTTTCTCCCTTCGGGAAGCGTG
GCGCTTTCTCATAGCTCACGCTGTAGGTATCTCAGTTCGGTGTAGGTCGTTCGCTCCAAGCTGGGCTGTG
TGCACGAACCCCCCGTTCAGCCCGACCGCTGCGCCTTATCCGGTAACTATCGTCTTGAGTCCAACCCGGT
AAGACACGACTTATCGCCACTGGCAGCAGCCACTGGTAACAGGATTAGCAGAGCGAGGTATGTAGGCGGT
GCTACAGAGTTCTTGAAGTGGTGGCCTAACTACGGCTACACTAGAAGGACAGTATTTGGTATCTGCGCTC
TGCTGAAGCCAGTTACCTTCGGAAAAAGAGTTGGTAGCTCTTGATCCGGCAAACAAACCACCGCTGGTAG
CGGTGGTTTTTTTGTTTGCAAGCAGCAGATTACGCGCAGAAAAAAAGGATCTCAAGAAGATCCTTTGATC
TTTTCTACGGGGTCTGACGCTCAGTGGAACGAAAACTCACGTTAAGGGATTTTGGTCATGAACAATAAAA
CTGTCTGCTTACATAAACAGTAATACAAGGGGTGTTATGAGCCATATTCAACGGGAAACGTCTTGCTCTA
GGCCGCGATTAAATTCCAACATGGATGCTGATTTATATGGGTATAAATGGGCTCGCGATAATGTCGGGCA
ATCAGGTGCGACAATCTATCGATTGTATGGGAAGCCCGATGCGCCAGAGTTGTTTCTGAAACATGGCAAA
GGTAGCGTTGCCAATGATGTTACAGATGAGATGGTCAGACTAAACTGGCTGACGGAATTTATGCCTCTTC
CGACCATCAAGCATTTTATCCGTACTCCTGATGATGCATGGTTACTCACCACTGCGATCCCCGGGAAAAC
AGCATTCCAGGTATTAGAAGAATATCCTGATTCAGGTGAAAATATTGTTGATGCGCTGGCAGTGTTCCTG
CGCCGGTTGCATTCGATTCCTGTTTGTAATTGTCCTTTTAACAGCGATCGCGTATTTCGTCTCGCTCAGG
CGCAATCACGAATGAATAACGGTTTGGTTGATGCGAGTGATTTTGATGACGAGCGTAATGGCTGGCCTGT
TGAACAAGTCTGGAAAGAAATGCATAAACTTTTGCCATTCTCACCGGATTCAGTCGTCACTCATGGTGAT
TTCTCACTTGATAACCTTATTTTTGACGAGGGGAAATTAATAGGTTGTATTGATGTTGGACGAGTCGGAA
TCGCAGACCGATACCAGGATCTTGCCATCCTATGGAACTGCCTCGGTGAGTTTTCTCCTTCATTACAGAA
ACGGCTTTTTCAAAAATATGGTATTGATAATCCTGATATGAATAAATTGCAGTTTCATTTGATGCTCGAT
GAGTTTTTCTAAGAATTAATTCATGAGCGGATACATATTTGAATGTATTTAGAAAAATAAACAAATAGGG
GTTCCGCGCACATTTCCCCGAAAAGTGCCACCTAAATTGTAAGCGTTAATATTTTGTTAAAATTCGCGTT
AAATTTTTGTTAAATCAGCTCATTTTTTAACCAATAGGCCGAAATCGGCAAAATCCCTTATAAATCAAAA
GAATAGACCGAGATAGGGT
[37 nt withheld, positions 5270-5306]
AAAGAACGTGGACTCCAACGTCAAAGG
[49 nt withheld, positions 5334-5382]
T
[91 nt withheld, positions 5384-5474]
G
[124 nt withheld, positions 5476-5599]
CCCATTCGCCA
