>Addgene plasmid #124627 | pET28B-PU.1-ETS-H3/S3 | depositor partial sequence | sequence record 237980 | T7 Promoter
NNNNNNNNNNNNNNNNCTANNNTAATTTTGTTTAACTTTAAGAAGGAGATATACCATGGGGTCAAAGAAA
AAAATCCGCCTTTATCAATTTCTGTTGGACTTGTTGCGTAGCGGCGACATGAAGGACAGCATCTGGTGGG
TTGACAAGGACAAGGGTACATTCCAATTTAGCAGTAAGCACAAAGAAGCCCTGGCACATCGCTGGGGCAT
CCAGAAGGGTAACCGTAAGAAGATGACGTATCAAAAAATGGCCCGCGCTCTTCGTAATTATTACGACAAA
AATGAGGTCAAAAAGGTGAAAAAAAAGTTGACATATCAATTCAGTGGAGAAGTACTGGGCCGTGGCGGGC
TTGCGGAGCGTCGTTTGCCACCCCATCTTGTTCCACGCGGTAGCCGTTCTCATCACCACCACCACCATTA
AAAGCTTGCGGCCGCACTCGAGCACCACCACCACCACCACTGAGATCCGGCTGCTAACAAAGCCCGAAAG
GAAGCTGAGTTGGCTGCTGCCACCGCTGAGCAATAACTAGCATAACCCCTTGGGGCCTCTAAACGGGTCT
TGAGGGGTTTTTTGCTGAAAGGAGGAACTATATCCGGATTGGCGAATGGG
[124 nt withheld, positions 611-734]
C
[91 nt withheld, positions 736-826]
A
[49 nt withheld, positions 828-876]
CCTTTGACGTTGGAGTCCACGTTCTTT
[37 nt withheld, positions 904-940]
ACCCTATCTCGGTCTATTCTTTTGATTTATAAGGGATTTTGCCGATTTCGGCCTATTGGTTAAAAAATGA
GCTGATTTAACAAAAATTTAACGCGAATTTTAACAAAATATTAACGCTTACAATTTAGGTGGCACTTTTC
GGGNAAATGTGCGCGGAACCCCTATTTGTTTATTTTTCTAAANACATTCAAATATGTATCCGCCNNNGAA
TTAATTCTTNNAAAANNNCATCNNNGCATCAANTGAANNNNNNATTTNTTCCTTNCCGGNTNNNNANNCC
NAATTTTNNAAAAANCNNTTNNNNNNATNNANNNAAANNNNNCCCCNNNNCNNTTCNNNAAGAAGGNANG
AACNNGNNANNGGNTNNCNNTTCCANCTNNCCAANNNNNNNNNCNNNNANNTTNCCCCCCCCAAAAAANG
GTTNNNNNGNAAANNCCCNNGNNN
